Addgene plasmid #74358: pISH-Six1
Purpose: Use to synthesize riboprobes for in situ hybridization (ISH) probe for Six1. Not for gene expression.
Depositing lab: Peter Mombaerts. Depositing organization: Max Planck Research Unit for Neurogenetics. Publication: Expression of homeobox genes in the mouse olfactory epithelium. Parrilla M, Chang I, Degl'Innocenti A, Omura M. J Comp Neurol. 2016 Oct 1;524(14):2713-39. doi: 10.1002/cne.24051. Epub 2016 Jun 19. PubMed 27243442.
Backbone
  Vector backbone: pGEM-T easy
  Backbone manufacturer: Promega
  Backbone size w/o insert (bp): 3015
Growth in bacteria
  Bacterial resistance: Ampicillin, 100 μg/mL
  Growth temperature: 37°C
  Growth strain: DH5alpha
  Copy number: High Copy
Gene/Insert
  Gene/Insert name: sine oculis-related homeobox 1 (alt name: Six1)
  Species: M. musculus (mouse)
  Insert size (bp): 850
  GenBank ID: NM_009189.3
  Entrez Gene: Six1 (a.k.a. BB138287)
  Cloning method: Unknown
  Sequencing primers: 5′ T7; 3′ SP6
Terms and licenses: Academic/Nonprofit Terms; Industry Terms: Not Available to Industry
Depositor comments: NcoI digestion and SP6 RNA polymerase for antisense probe
How to cite: pISH-Six1 was a gift from Peter Mombaerts (Addgene plasmid # 74358 ; http://n2t.net/addgene:74358 ; RRID:Addgene_74358)
