[The description below was written by a language model from this plasmid's Addgene catalogue record and pLannotate feature annotations shown in this document.]
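Description:
pISH-Six1 is a riboprobe template plasmid built on the pGEM-T Easy cloning vector, carrying an approximately 850 bp fragment of mouse Six1 (sine oculis-related homeobox 1), a homeobox transcription factor gene. It is a bacterial plasmid only: it is maintained at high copy through a ColE1/pUC-type origin and selected with ampicillin via the β-lactamase gene and its native promoter. The backbone also retains an f1 phage origin for single-stranded DNA production, along with the lac promoter, operator and CAP site and a lacZα fragment that form the blue/white screening cassette interrupted by the insert.

The Six1 fragment sits between opposing bacteriophage T7 and SP6 promoters, which allows in vitro run-off transcription of either strand from linearised template. In the annotated sequence the Six1 sequence reads in the same direction as the T7 promoter, and SP6 points back into the insert from the other side. This agrees with the depositor's note that antisense probe is made with SP6 RNA polymerase after linearising with NcoI; T7 would correspondingly give the sense strand. Only a short stretch of the insert is annotated as Six1 coding sequence, suggesting that much of the fragment lies outside the open reading frame, although the record does not define the probe's exact boundaries. A small annotated match to a hornet peptide near the SP6 end is most likely a spurious hit. There is no eukaryotic promoter, and the record explicitly states that the plasmid is not intended for gene expression. Its use is the synthesis of labelled RNA probes for in situ hybridisation to detect Six1 transcripts, in the context of a study of homeobox gene expression in the mouse olfactory epithelium.
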