Features (pLannotate 1.2.2; 14 found; start..end, strand, type, name):
     63..227     +  CDS            Six1 (fragment): SIX1_MOUSE - Experimental evidence at protein level: Swiss-Prot protein existence level 1. Transcription factor that is involved in the regulation of cell proliferation, apoptosis and embryonic development (PubMed:12215533, PubMed:12668636, PubMed:12834866, PubMed:14628042, PubMed:14695375). Plays an important role in the development of several organs, including kidney, muscle and inner ear (PubMed:12668636, PubMed:12783782, PubMed:12834866, PubMed:14628042, PubMed:14695375). Depending on context, functions as transcriptional repressor or activator (PubMed:14628042). Lacks an activation domain
    919..981     -  CDS            VESPI_VESMG (fragment): Experimental evidence at protein level: Swiss-Prot protein existence level 1. Shows contractile activity on isolated ileum smooth muscle. From Vespa magnifica (Hornet).
    993..1011    -  promoter       SP6 promoter: promoter for bacteriophage SP6 RNA polymerase
   1053..1069    -  protein_bind   lac operator: The lac repressor binds to the lac operator to inhibit transcription in E. coli. This inhibition can be relieved by adding lactose or isopropyl-β-D-thiogalactopyranoside (IPTG). lac repressor encoded by lacI
   1077..1107    -  promoter       lac promoter: promoter for the E. coli lac operon
   1122..1143    -  protein_bind   CAP binding site: CAP binding activates transcription in the presence of cAMP. E. coli catabolite activator protein
   1156..1248    -  CDS            lacI (fragment): lac repressor; lacI; The lac repressor binds to the lac operator to inhibit transcription in E. coli. This inhibition can be relieved by adding lactose or isopropyl-β-D-thiogalactopyranoside (IPTG).
   1431..2019    -  rep_origin     ori: high-copy-number ColE1/pMB1/pBR322/pUC origin of replication
   2190..3050    -  CDS            AmpR: β-lactamase; bla; confers resistance to ampicillin, carbenicillin, and related antibiotics
   3051..3155    -  promoter       AmpR promoter: bla
   3182..3232    +  misc_feature   bom (fragment): basis of mobility region from pBR322
   3260..3688    -  rep_origin     f1 ori (sequence partly withheld): f1 bacteriophage origin of replication; arrow indicates direction of (+) strand synthesis
   3692..3849    -  CDS            lacZα (fragment): LacZα fragment of β-galactosidase; lacZ fragment
   3852..2       +  promoter       T7 promoter (across the origin): promoter for bacteriophage T7 RNA polymerase
>Addgene plasmid #74358 | pISH-Six1 | addgene full sequence | sequence record 146417 | Addgene assembled sequence
GGGCGAATTGGGCCCGACGTCGCATGCTCCCGGCCGCCATGGCGGCCGCGGGAATTCGATTCTCGGTCCT
TCTGCTCCAGAGCAATATGGGCCACGCCAGGAGCTCAAACTATTCTCTTCCAGGCCTCACAGCCTCCCAG
CCCAGCCACGGTCTGCAAGCCCATCAGCACCAGCTCCAGGACTCTCTGCTGGGCCCACTCACCTCCAGTT
TGGTGGACTTGGGTTCCTAAGTGGGGAGATATTGGGGCCTTGAAGGGATGGCCGGAGCAGCAACCAACCG
CAGCAATCTAGGGGACACTTGTACATAGAAGCCAGGGACAATTCTGCAGCTTGTTTCTGGGGTTCTTTGC
GCAGAAAGGAACCACAGGCTTTCACAATTGTCTTTTTAAAAATTACAACCAACAGCGGTCTCAGTTGAGC
ATCCTCTCCCTCCTCTCCAACTCTTAATACCCTTGCATTTCCCCTCCCACTAAAAGGTCAGGAAATAACA
AAAACAGCCAGGCTTGGTTCTGGGCAACCCAGGCATCCTTTACAGTAGTCCCTTATTCCACCTCTTCTTC
CTCCTCCTCCTCGTCTTCTTTTAATGAACAGAAATTACAAATCAGCTGGATTGTAATTATTTTTTTAATT
TATTTATGGAGAAACGGTTTAGGGAAGAGGAAAAGGAAATGAAGAGAGATCAAAATAATGAAAACAAGAA
ACCTTCAGTGTGAGGGGAACTGGCTGCCTTCTTAAGACAAATAGGAAAACTATAATCACAGCTGTTTTTT
GATGGGAAGATTAAGTTTACATTTTTCATATTTAGTGTTAAATAATTTTATGTAGATTAAAATAAAAGAG
CAGTATTAGCAAGGGAAACAAGTGCCTAAATGTCTTAATGCTCTCTATGGGAGGCGGTTAGGGTAGCAGC
GAAATCACTAGTGAATTCGCGGCCGCCTGCAGGTCGACCATATGGGAGAGCTCCCAACGCGTTGGATGCA
TAGCTTGAGTATTCTATAGTGTCACCTAAATAGCTTGGCGTAATCATGGTCATAGCTGTTTCCTGTGTGA
AATTGTTATCCGCTCACAATTCCACACAACATACGAGCCGGAAGCATAAAGTGTAAAGCCTGGGGTGCCT
AATGAGTGAGCTAACTCACATTAATTGCGTTGCGCTCACTGCCCGCTTTCCAGTCGGGAAACCTGTCGTG
CCAGCTGCATTAATGAATCGGCCAACGCGCGGGGAGAGGCGGTTTGCGTATTGGGCGCTCTTCCGCTTCC
TCGCTCACTGACTCGCTGCGCTCGGTCGTTCGGCTGCGGCGAGCGGTATCAGCTCACTCAAAGGCGGTAA
TACGGTTATCCACAGAATCAGGGGATAACGCAGGAAAGAACATGTGAGCAAAAGGCCAGCAAAAGGCCAG
GAACCGTAAAAAGGCCGCGTTGCTGGCGTTTTTCCATAGGCTCCGCCCCCCTGACGAGCATCACAAAAAT
CGACGCTCAAGTCAGAGGTGGCGAAACCCGACAGGACTATAAAGATACCAGGCGTTTCCCCCTGGAAGCT
CCCTCGTGCGCTCTCCTGTTCCGACCCTGCCGCTTACCGGATACCTGTCCGCCTTTCTCCCTTCGGGAAG
CGTGGCGCTTTCTCATAGCTCACGCTGTAGGTATCTCAGTTCGGTGTAGGTCGTTCGCTCCAAGCTGGGC
TGTGTGCACGAACCCCCCGTTCAGCCCGACCGCTGCGCCTTATCCGGTAACTATCGTCTTGAGTCCAACC
CGGTAAGACACGACTTATCGCCACTGGCAGCAGCCACTGGTAACAGGATTAGCAGAGCGAGGTATGTAGG
CGGTGCTACAGAGTTCTTGAAGTGGTGGCCTAACTACGGCTACACTAGAAGAACAGTATTTGGTATCTGC
GCTCTGCTGAAGCCAGTTACCTTCGGAAAAAGAGTTGGTAGCTCTTGATCCGGCAAACAAACCACCGCTG
GTAGCGGTGGTTTTTTTGTTTGCAAGCAGCAGATTACGCGCAGAAAAAAAGGATCTCAAGAAGATCCTTT
GATCTTTTCTACGGGGTCTGACGCTCAGTGGAACGAAAACTCACGTTAAGGGATTTTGGTCATGAGATTA
TCAAAAAGGATCTTCACCTAGATCCTTTTAAATTAAAAATGAAGTTTTAAATCAATCTAAAGTATATATG
AGTAAACTTGGTCTGACAGTTACCAATGCTTAATCAGTGAGGCACCTATCTCAGCGATCTGTCTATTTCG
TTCATCCATAGTTGCCTGACTCCCCGTCGTGTAGATAACTACGATACGGGAGGGCTTACCATCTGGCCCC
AGTGCTGCAATGATACCGCGAGACCCACGCTCACCGGCTCCAGATTTATCAGCAATAAACCAGCCAGCCG
GAAGGGCCGAGCGCAGAAGTGGTCCTGCAACTTTATCCGCCTCCATCCAGTCTATTAATTGTTGCCGGGA
AGCTAGAGTAAGTAGTTCGCCAGTTAATAGTTTGCGCAACGTTGTTGCCATTGCTACAGGCATCGTGGTG
TCACGCTCGTCGTTTGGTATGGCTTCATTCAGCTCCGGTTCCCAACGATCAAGGCGAGTTACATGATCCC
CCATGTTGTGCAAAAAAGCGGTTAGCTCCTTCGGTCCTCCGATCGTTGTCAGAAGTAAGTTGGCCGCAGT
GTTATCACTCATGGTTATGGCAGCACTGCATAATTCTCTTACTGTCATGCCATCCGTAAGATGCTTTTCT
GTGACTGGTGAGTACTCAACCAAGTCATTCTGAGAATAGTGTATGCGGCGACCGAGTTGCTCTTGCCCGG
CGTCAATACGGGATAATACCGCGCCACATAGCAGAACTTTAAAAGTGCTCATCATTGGAAAACGTTCTTC
GGGGCGAAAACTCTCAAGGATCTTACCGCTGTTGAGATCCAGTTCGATGTAACCCACTCGTGCACCCAAC
TGATCTTCAGCATCTTTTACTTTCACCAGCGTTTCTGGGTGAGCAAAAACAGGAAGGCAAAATGCCGCAA
AAAAGGGAATAAGGGCGACACGGAAATGTTGAATACTCATACTCTTCCTTTTTCAATATTATTGAAGCAT
TTATCAGGGTTATTGTCTCATGAGCGGATACATATTTGAATGTATTTAGAAAAATAAACAAATAGGGGTT
CCGCGCACATTTCCCCGAAAAGTGCCACCTGATGCGGTGTGAAATACCGCACAGATGCGTAAGGAGAAAA
TACCGCATCAGGAAATTGTAAGCGTTAATATTTTGTTAAAATTCGCGTTAAATTTTTGTTAAATCAGCTC
ATTTTTTAACCAATAGGCCGAAATCGGCAAAATCCCTTATAAATCAAAAGAATAGACCGAGATAGGGT
[37 nt withheld, positions 3359-3395]
AAAGAACGTGGACTCCAACGTCAAAGG
[49 nt withheld, positions 3423-3471]
T
[91 nt withheld, positions 3473-3563]
G
[124 nt withheld, positions 3565-3688]
CCATTCGCCATTCAGGCTGCGCAACTGTTGGGAAGGGCGATCGGTGCGGGCCTCTTCGCTATTACGCCAG
CTGGCGAAAGGGGGATGTGCTGCAAGGCGATTAAGTTGGGTAACGCCAGGGTTTTCCCAGTCACGACGTT
GTAAAACGACGGCCAGTGAATTGTAATACGACTCACTATA
