>Addgene plasmid #74358 | pISH-Six1 | depositor partial sequence | sequence record 140234 | insert
CTCGGTCCTTCTGCTCCAGAGCAATATGGGCCACGCCAGGAGCTCAAACTATTCTCTTCCAGGCCTCACA
GCCTCCCAGCCCAGCCACGGTCTGCAAGCCCATCAGCACCAGCTCCAGGACTCTCTGCTGGGCCCACTCA
CCTCCAGTTTGGTGGACTTGGGTTCCTAAGTGGGGAGATATTGGGGCCTTGAAGGGATGGCCGGAGCAGC
AACCAACCGCAGCAATCTAGGGGACACTTGTACATAGAAGCCAGGGACAATTCTGCAGCTTGTTTCTGGG
GTTCTTTGCGCAGAAAGGAACCACAGGCTTTCACAATTGTCTTTTTAAAAATTACAACCAACAGCGGTCT
CAGTTGAGCATCCTCTCCCTCCTCTCCAACTCTTAATACCCTTGCATTTCCCCTCCCACTAAAAGGTCAG
GAAATAACAAAAACAGCCAGGCTTGGTTCTGGGCAACCCAGGCATCCTTTACAGTAGTCCCTTATTCCAC
CTCTTCTTCCTCCTCCTCCTCGTCTTCTTTTAATGAACAGAAATTACAAATCAGCTGGATTGTAATTATT
TTTTTAATTTATTTATGGAGAAACGGTTTAGGGAAGAGGAAAAGGAAATGAAGAGAGATCAAAATAATGA
AAACAAGAAACCTTCAGTGTGAGGGGAACTGGCTGCCTTCTTAAGACAAATAGGAAAACTATAATCACAG
CTGTTTTTTGATGGGAAGATTAAGTTTACATTTTTCATATTTAGTGTTAAATAATTTTATGTAGATTAAA
ATAAAAGAGCAGTATTAGCAAGGGAAACAAGTGCCTAAATGTCTTAATGCTCTCTATGGGAGGCGGTTAG
GGTAGCAGCGA
