>Addgene plasmid #74358 | pISH-Six1 | addgene partial sequence | sequence record 141973 | SP6 5'-ATTTAGGTGACACTATAG-3'
GCGTTGGGAGCTCTCCCATATGGTCGACCTGCAGGCGGCCGCGAATTCACTAGTGATTTCGCTGCTACCC
TAACCGCCTCCCATAGAGAGCATTAAGACATTTAGGCACTTGTTTCCCTTGCTAATACTGCTCTTTTATT
TTAATCTACATAAAATTATTTAACACTAAATATGAAAAATGTAAACTTAATCTTCCCATCAAAAAACAGC
TGTGATTATAGTTTTCCTATTTGTCTTAAGAAGGCAGCCAGTTCCCCTCACACTGAAGGTTTCTTGTTTT
CATTATTTTGATCTCTCTTCATTTCCTTTTCCTCTTCCCTAAACCGTTTCTCCATAAATAAATTAAAAAA
ATAATTACAATCCAGCTGATTTGTAATTTCTGTTCATTAAAAGAAGACGAGGAGGAGGAGGAAGAAGAGG
TGGAATAAGGGACTACTGTAAAGGATGCCTGGGTTGCCCAGAACCAAGCCTGGCTGTTTTTGTTATTTCC
TGACCTTTTAGTGGGAGGGGAAATGCAAGGGTATTAAGAGTTGGAGAGGAGGGAGAGGATGCTCAACTGA
GACCGCTGTTGGTTGTAATTTTTAAAAAGACAATTGTGAAAGCCTGTGGTTCCTTTCTGCGCAAAGAACC
CCAGAAACAAGCTGCAGAATTGTCCCTGGCTTCTATGTACAAGTGTCCCCTAGATTGCTGCGGTTGGTTG
CTGCTCCGGCCATCCCTTCAAGGCCCCAATATCTCCCCACTTAGGAACCCAAGTCCACCAAACTGGAGGT
GAGTGGGCCCAGCAGAGAGTCCTGGAGCTGGTGCTGATGGGCTTGCAGACCGTGGCTGGGCTGGGAGGCT
GTGAGGCCTGGAAGAGAATAGTTTGAGCTCCTGGCGTGGCCCATATTGCTCTGGAGCAGAAGGACCGAGA
ATCGAA
