>Addgene plasmid #74358 | pISH-Six1 | addgene partial sequence | sequence record 141974 | T7 5'-TAATACGACTCACTATAGGG-3'
CCGGCCGCCATGGCGGCCGCGGGAATTCGATTCTCGGTCCTTCTGCTCCAGAGCAATATGGGCCACGCCA
GGAGCTCAAACTATTCTCTTCCAGGCCTCACAGCCTCCCAGCCCAGCCACGGTCTGCAAGCCCATCAGCA
CCAGCTCCAGGACTCTCTGCTGGGCCCACTCACCTCCAGTTTGGTGGACTTGGGTTCCTAAGTGGGGAGA
TATTGGGGCCTTGAAGGGATGGCCGGAGCAGCAACCAACCGCAGCAATCTAGGGGACACTTGTACATAGA
AGCCAGGGACAATTCTGCAGCTTGTTTCTGGGGTTCTTTGCGCAGAAAGGAACCACAGGCTTTCACAATT
GTCTTTTTAAAAATTACAACCAACAGCGGTCTCAGTTGAGCATCCTCTCCCTCCTCTCCAACTCTTAATA
CCCTTGCATTTCCCCTCCCACTAAAAGGTCAGGAAATAACAAAAACAGCCAGGCTTGGTTCTGGGCAACC
CAGGCATCCTTTACAGTAGTCCCTTATTCCACCTCTTCTTCCTCCTCCTCCTCGTCTTCTTTTAATGAAC
AGAAATTACAAATCAGCTGGATTGTAATTATTTTTTTAATTTATTTATGGAGAAACGGTTTAGGGAAGAG
GAAAAGGAAATGAAGAGAGATCAAAATAATGAAAACAAGAAACCTTCAGTGTGAGGGGAACTGGCTGCCT
TCTTAAGACAAATAGGAAAACTATAATCACAGCTGTTTTTTGATGGGAAGATTAAGTTTACATTTTTCAT
ATTTAGTGTTAAATAATTTTATGTAGATTAAAATAAAAGAGCAGTATTAGCAAGGGAAACAAGTGCCTAA
ATGTCTTAATG
